>Addgene plasmid #142418 | TFORF2417 | addgene full sequence | sequence record 397195 | Addgene NGS Result
TTAATGTAGTCTTATGCAATACTCTTGTAGTCTTGCAACATGGTAACGATGAGTTAGCAACATGCCTTAC
AAGGAGAGAAAAAGCACCGTGCATGCCGATTGGTGGAAGTAAGGTGGTACGATCGTGCCTTATTAGGAAG
GCAACAGACGGGTCTGACATGGATTGGACGAACCACTGAATTGCCGCATTGCAGAGATATTGTATTTAAG
TGCCTAGCTCGATACATAAACGGGTCTCTCTGGTTAGACCAGATCTGAGCCTGGGAGCTCTCTGGCTAAC
TAGGGAACCCACTGCTTAAGCCTCAATAAAGCTTGCCTTGAGTGCTTCAAGTAGTGTGTGCCCGTCTGTT
GTGTGACTCTGGTAACTAGAGATCCCTCAGACCCTTTTAGTCAGTGTGGAAAATCTCTAGCAGTGGCGCC
CGAACAGGGACTTGAAAGCGAAAGGGAAACCAGAGGAGCTCTCTCGACGCAGGACTCGGCTTGCTGAAGC
GCGCACGGCAAGAGGCGAGGGGCGGCGACTGGTGAGTACGCCAAAAATTTTGACTAGCGGAGGCTAGAAG
GAGAGAGATGGGTGCGAGAGCGTCAGTATTAAGCGGGGGAGAATTAGATCGCGATGGGAAAAAATTCGGT
TAAGGCCAGGGGGAAAGAAAAAATATAAATTAAAACATATAGTATGGGCAAGCAGGGAGCTAGAACGATT
CGCAGTTAATCCTGGCCTGTTAGAAACATCAGAAGGCTGTAGACAAATACTGGGACAGCTACAACCATCC
CTTCAGACAGGATCAGAAGAACTTAGATCATTATATAATACAGTAGCAACCCTCTATTGTGTGCATCAAA
GGATAGAGATAAAAGACACCAAGGAAGCTTTAGACAAGATAGAGGAAGAGCAAAACAAAAGTAAGACCAC
CGCACAGCAAGCGGCCGCTGATCTTCAGACCTGGAGGAGGAGATATGAGGGACAATTGGAGAAGTGAATT
ATATAAATATAAAGTAGTAAAAATTGAACCATTAGGAGTAGCACCCACCAAGGCAAAGAGAAGAGTGGTG
CAGAGAGAAAAAAGAGCAGTGGGAATAGGAGCTTTGTTCCTTGGGTTCTTGGGAGCAGCAGGAAGCACTA
TGGGCGCAGCGTCAATGACGCTGACGGTACAGGCCAGACAATTATTGTCTGGTATAGTGCAGCAGCAGAA
CAATTTGCTGAGGGCTATTGAGGCGCAACAGCATCTGTTGCAACTCACAGTCTGGGGCATCAAGCAGCTC
CAGGCAAGAATCCTGGCTGTGGAAAGATACCTAAAGGATCAACAGCTCCTGGGGATTTGGGGTTGCTCTG
GAAAACTCATTTGCACCACTGCTGTGCCTTGGAATGCTAGTTGGAGTAATAAATCTCTGGAACAGATTTG
GAATCACACGACCTGGATGGAGTGGGACAGAGAAATTAACAATTACACAAGCTTAATACACTCCTTAATT
GAAGAATCGCAAAACCAGCAAGAAAAGAATGAACAAGAATTATTGGAATTAGATAAATGGGCAAGTTTGT
GGAATTGGTTTAACATAACAAATTGGCTGTGGTATATAAAATTATTCATAATGATAGTAGGAGGCTTGGT
AGGTTTAAGAATAGTTTTTGCTGTACTTTCTATAGTGAATAGAGTTAGGCAGGGATATTCACCATTATCG
TTTCAGACCCACCTCCCAACCCCGAGGGGACCCATGCATTGCATCTCAATTAGTCAGCAACCAGGTGTGG
AAAGTCCCCAGGCTCCCCAGCAGGCAGAAGTATGCAAAGCATGCGTCTCAATTAGTCAGCAACCATAGTC
CCGCCCCTAACTCCGCCCATCCCGCCCCTAACTCCGCCCAGTTCCGCCCATTCTCCGCCCCATGGCTGAC
TAATTTTTTTTATTTATGCAGAGGCCGAGGCCGCCTCGGCCTCTGAGCTATTCCAGAAGTAGTGAGGAGG
CTTTTTTGGAGGCCTAGGCTTTTGCAAAAAGCTTTCTAGAGGTACCACCGGAGCTTACCATGACCGAGTA
CAAGCCCACGGTGCGCCTCGCCACCCGCGACGACGTCCCCAGGGCCGTACGCACCCTCGCCGCCGCGTTC
GCCGACTACCCCGCCACGCGCCACACCGTCGATCCGGACCGCCACATCGAGCGGGTCACCGAGCTGCAAG
AACTCTTCCTCACGCGCGTCGGGCTCGACATCGGCAAGGTGTGGGTCGCGGACGACGGCGCCGCCGTGGC
GGTCTGGACCACGCCGGAGAGCGTCGAAGCGGGGGCGGTGTTCGCCGAGATCGGCCCGCGCATGGCCGAG
TTGAGCGGTTCCCGGCTGGCCGCGCAGCAACAGATGGAAGGCCTCCTGGCGCCGCACCGGCCCAAGGAGC
CCGCGTGGTTCCTGGCCACCGTCGGCGTCTCGCCCGACCACCAGGGCAAGGGTCTGGGCAGCGCCGTCGT
GCTCCCCGGAGTGGAGGCGGCCGAGCGCGCCGGGGTGCCCGCCTTCCTGGAGACCTCCGCGCCCCGCAAC
CTCCCCTTCTACGAGCGGCTCGGCTTCACCGTCACCGCCGACGTCGAGGTGCCCGAAGGACCGCGCACCT
GGTGCATGACCCGCAAGCCCGGTGCCAGTTAACGAATTCTAGATCTTGAGACAAATGGCAGTATTCATCC
ACAATTTTAAAAGAAAAGGGGGGATTGGGGGGTACAGTGCAGGGGAAAGAATAGTAGACATAATAGCAAC
AGACATACAAACTAAAGAATTACAAAAACAAATTACAAAAATTCAAAATTTTCGGGTTTATTACAGGGAC
AGCAGAGATCCACTTTGGCGCCGGCTCGAGGCCTGCAGGTGCAAAGATGGATAAAGTTTTAAACAGAGAG
GAATCTTTGCAGCTAATGGACCTTCTAGGTCTTGAAAGGAGTGGGAATTGGCTCCGGTGCCCGTCAGTGG
GCAGAGCGCACATCGCCCACAGTCCCCGAGAAGTTGGGGGGAGGGGTCGGCAATTGAACCGGTGCCTAGA
GAAGGTGGCGCGGGGTAAACTGGGAAAGTGATGTCGTGTACTGGCTCCGCCTTTTTCCCGAGGGTGGGGG
AGAACCGTATATAAGTGCAGTAGTCGCCGTGAACGTTCTTTTTCGCAACGGGTTTGCCGCCAGAACACAG
GTAAGTGCCGTGTGTGGTTCCCGCGGGCCTGGCCTCTTTACGGGTTATGGCCCTTGCGTGCCTTGAATTA
CTTCCACCTGGCTGCAGTACGTGATTCTTGATCCCGAGCTTCGGGTTGGAAGTGGGTGGGAGAGTTCGAG
GCCTTGCGCTTAAGGAGCCCCTTCGCCTCGTGCTTGAGTTGAGGCCTGGCCTGGGCGCTGGGGCCGCCGC
GTGCGAATCTGGTGGCACCTTCGCGCCTGTCTCGCTGCTTTCGATAAGTCTCTAGCCATTTAAAATTTTT
GATGACCTGCTGCGACGCTTTTTTTCTGGCAAGATAGTCTTGTAAATGCGGGCCAAGATCTGCACACTGG
TATTTCGGTTTTTGGGGCCGCGGGCGGCGACGGGGCCCGTGCGTCCCAGCGCACATGTTCGGCGAGGCGG
GGCCTGCGAGCGCGGCCACCGAGAATCGGACGGGGGTAGTCTCAAGCTGGCCGGCCTGCTCTGGTGCCTG
GCCTCGCGCCGCCGTGTATCGCCCCGCCCTGGGCGGCAAGGCTGGCCCGGTCGGCACCAGTTGCGTGAGC
GGAAAGATGGCCGCTTCCCGGCCCTGCTGCAGGGAGCTCAAAATGGAGGACGCGGCGCTCGGGAGAGCGG
GCGGGTGAGTCACCCACACAAAGGAAAAGGGCCTTTCCGTCCTCAGCCGTCGCTTCATGTGACTCCACGG
AGTACCGGGCGCCGTCCAGGCACCTCGATTAGTTCTCGAGCTTTTGGAGTACGTCGTCTTTAGGTTGGGG
GGAGGGGTTTTATGCGATGGAGTTTCCCCACACTGAGTGGGTGGAGACTGAAGTTAGGCCAGCTTGGCAC
TTGATGTAATTCTCCTTGGAATTTGCCCTTTTTGAGTTTGGATCTTGGTTCATTCTCAAGCCTCAGACAG
TGGTTCAAAGTTTTTTTCTTCCATTTCAGGTGTCGTGAGGCTAGCACCGCCACCATGGCCACCAGGGTCC
GGACAGCTTCTATTTGGGTCCCACCTCTCCAAGAACGAAACAGTTCATGGGATAGGATCAGAAAGCTCCA
AGGTCAGGAATCCATCTTGGGCCAAGGGACTCCTGGTCTGCAACCTCTCCCTGGAACACCCAGGCAGAAG
CAGAAGAGTCGCAGAATAGAGAAAGTCCTAGAGTGGCTGTTTATTTCCCAAGAGCAGCCAAAAATCACCA
AGTCCTGGGGTACCAACACACCAAACCTGATATCATCTTCAAGTTGGAACAAGGAGAAGAGCTGTGTATG
GTGCAGGCCCAAGTTCCAAATCAGACCTGTCCAAACACAGTCTGGAAAATTGATGATCTTATGGATTGGC
ATCAGGAAAATAAAGACAAGCTGGGAAGTACGGCAAAAAGCTTTGAATGCACTACATTTGGAAAACTATG
TCTTCTTAGTACAAAGTATCTTTCAAGACAAAAACCTCATAAATGTGGCACGCATGGAAAGAGTTTAGTA
ATGAACTAGTCCGTAACTTGAAAGTATTTCGATTTCTTGGCTTTATATATCTTGTGGAAAGGACGACTAG
ACTTGTAGTGGAATCCCTTGACGCGTTAAGTCGACAATCAACCTCTGGATTACAAAATTTGTGAAAGATT
GACTGGTATTCTTAACTATGTTGCTCCTTTTACGCTATGTGGATACGCTGCTTTAATGCCTTTGTATCAT
GCTATTGCTTCCCGTATGGCTTTCATTTTCTCCTCCTTGTATAAATCCTGGTTGCTGTCTCTTTATGAGG
AGTTGTGGCCCGTTGTCAGGCAACGTGGCGTGGTGTGCACTGTGTTTGCTGACGCAACCCCCACTGGTTG
GGGCATTGCCACCACCTGTCAGCTCCTTTCCGGGACTTTCGCTTTCCCCCTCCCTATTGCCACGGCGGAA
CTCATCGCCGCCTGCCTTGCCCGCTGCTGGACAGGGGCTCGGCTGTTGGGCACTGACAATTCCGTGGTGT
TGTCGGGGAAATCATCGTCCTTTCCTTGGCTGCTCGCCTGTGTTGCCACCTGGATTCTGCGCGGGACGTC
CTTCTGCTACGTCCCTTCGGCCCTCAATCCAGCGGACCTTCCTTCCCGCGGCCTGCTGCCGGCTCTGCGG
CCTCTTCCGCGTCTTCGCCTTCGCCCTCAGACGAGTCGGATCTCCCTTTGGGCCGCCTCCCCGCGTCGAC
TTTAAGACCAATGACTTACAAGGCAGCTGTAGATCTTAGCCACTTTTTAAAAGAAAAGGGGGGACTGGAA
GGGCTAATTCACTCCCAACGAAGACAAGATCTGCTTTTTGCTTGTACTGGGTCTCTCTGGTTAGACCAGA
TCTGAGCCTGGGAGCTCTCTGGCTAACTAGGGAACCCACTGCTTAAGCCTCAATAAAGCTTGCCTTGAGT
GCTTCAAGTAGTGTGTGCCCGTCTGTTGTGTGACTCTGGTAACTAGAGATCCCTCAGACCCTTTTAGTCA
GTGTGGAAAATCTCTAGCAGTACGTATAGTAGTTCATGTCATCTTATTATTCAGTATTTATAACTTGCAA
AGAAATGAATATCAGAGAGTGAGAGGAACTTGTTTATTGCAGCTTATAATGGTTACAAATAAAGCAATAG
CATCACAAATTTCACAAATAAAGCATTTTTTTCACTGCATTCTAGTTGTGGTTTGTCCAAACTCATCAAT
GTATCTTATCATGTCTGGCTCTAGCTATCCCGCCCCTAACTCCGCCCATCCCGCCCCTAACTCCGCCCAG
TTCCGCCCATTCTCCGCCCCATGGCTGACTAATTTTTTTTATTTATGCAGAGGCCGAGGCCGCCTCGGCC
TCTGAGCTATTCCAGAAGTAGTGAGGAGGCTTTTTTGGAGGCCTAGGGACGTACCCAATTCGCCCTATAG
TGAGTCGTATTACGCGCGCTCACTGGCCGTCGTTTTACAACGTCGTGACTGGGAAAACCCTGGCGTTACC
CAACTTAATCGCCTTGCAGCACATCCCCCTTTCGCCAGCTGGCGTAATAGCGAAGAGGCCCGCACCGATC
GCCCTTCCCAACAGTTGCGCAGCCTGAATGGCGAATGGG
[124 nt withheld, positions 6200-6323]
C
[91 nt withheld, positions 6325-6415]
A
[49 nt withheld, positions 6417-6465]
CCTTTGACGTTGGAGTCCACGTTCTTT
[37 nt withheld, positions 6493-6529]
ACCCTATCTCGGTCTATTCTTTTGATTTATAAGGGATTTTGCCGATTTCGGCCTATTGGTTAAAAAATGA
GCTGATTTAACAAAAATTTAACGCGAATTTTAACAAAATATTAACGCTTACAATTTAGGTGGCACTTTTC
GGGGAAATGTGCGCGGAACCCCTATTTGTTTATTTTTCTAAATACATTCAAATATGTATCCGCTCATGAG
ACAATAACCCTGATAAATGCTTCAATAATATTGAAAAAGGAAGAGTATGAGTATTCAACATTTCCGTGTC
GCCCTTATTCCCTTTTTTGCGGCATTTTGCCTTCCTGTTTTTGCTCACCCAGAAACGCTGGTGAAAGTAA
AAGATGCTGAAGATCAGTTGGGTGCACGAGTGGGTTACATCGAACTGGATCTCAACAGCGGTAAGATCCT
TGAGAGTTTTCGCCCCGAAGAACGTTTTCCAATGATGAGCACTTTTAAAGTTCTGCTATGTGGCGCGGTA
TTATCCCGTATTGACGCCGGGCAAGAGCAACTCGGTCGCCGCATACACTATTCTCAGAATGACTTGGTTG
AGTACTCACCAGTCACAGAAAAGCATCTTACGGATGGCATGACAGTAAGAGAATTATGCAGTGCTGCCAT
AACCATGAGTGATAACACTGCGGCCAACTTACTTCTGACAACGATCGGAGGACCGAAGGAGCTAACCGCT
TTTTTGCACAACATGGGGGATCATGTAACTCGCCTTGATCGTTGGGAACCGGAGCTGAATGAAGCCATAC
CAAACGACGAGCGTGACACCACGATGCCTGTAGCAATGGCAACAACGTTGCGCAAACTATTAACTGGCGA
ACTACTTACTCTAGCTTCCCGGCAACAATTAATAGACTGGATGGAGGCGGATAAAGTTGCAGGACCACTT
CTGCGCTCGGCCCTTCCGGCTGGCTGGTTTATTGCTGATAAATCTGGAGCCGGTGAGCGTGGGTCTCGCG
GTATCATTGCAGCACTGGGGCCAGATGGTAAGCCCTCCCGTATCGTAGTTATCTACACGACGGGGAGTCA
GGCAACTATGGATGAACGAAATAGACAGATCGCTGAGATAGGTGCCTCACTGATTAAGCATTGGTAACTG
TCAGACCAAGTTTACTCATATATACTTTAGATTGATTTAAAACTTCATTTTTAATTTAAAAGGATCTAGG
TGAAGATCCTTTTTGATAATCTCATGACCAAAATCCCTTAACGTGAGTTTTCGTTCCACTGAGCGTCAGA
CCCCGTAGAAAAGATCAAAGGATCTTCTTGAGATCCTTTTTTTCTGCGCGTAATCTGCTGCTTGCAAACA
AAAAAACCACCGCTACCAGCGGTGGTTTGTTTGCCGGATCAAGAGCTACCAACTCTTTTTCCGAAGGTAA
CTGGCTTCAGCAGAGCGCAGATACCAAATACTGTTCTTCTAGTGTAGCCGTAGTTAGGCCACCACTTCAA
GAACTCTGTAGCACCGCCTACATACCTCGCTCTGCTAATCCTGTTACCAGTGGCTGCTGCCAGTGGCGAT
AAGTCGTGTCTTACCGGGTTGGACTCAAGACGATAGTTACCGGATAAGGCGCAGCGGTCGGGCTGAACGG
GGGGTTCGTGCACACAGCCCAGCTTGGAGCGAACGACCTACACCGAACTGAGATACCTACAGCGTGAGCT
ATGAGAAAGCGCCACGCTTCCCGAAGGGAGAAAGGCGGACAGGTATCCGGTAAGCGGCAGGGTCGGAACA
GGAGAGCGCACGAGGGAGCTTCCAGGGGGAAACGCCTGGTATCTTTATAGTCCTGTCGGGTTTCGCCACC
TCTGACTTGAGCGTCGATTTTTGTGATGCTCGTCAGGGGGGCGGAGCCTATGGAAAAACGCCAGCAACGC
GGCCTTTTTACGGTTCCTGGCCTTTTGCTGGCCTTTTGCTCACATGTTCTTTCCTGCGTTATCCCCTGAT
TCTGTGGATAACCGTATTACCGCCTTTGAGTGAGCTGATACCGCTCGCCGCAGCCGAACGACCGAGCGCA
GCGAGTCAGTGAGCGAGGAAGCGGAAGAGCGCCCAATACGCAAACCGCCTCTCCCCGCGCGTTGGCCGAT
TCATTAATGCAGCTGGCACGACAGGTTTCCCGACTGGAAAGCGGGCAGTGAGCGCAACGCAATTAATGTG
AGTTAGCTCACTCATTAGGCACCCCAGGCTTTACACTTTATGCTTCCGGCTCGTATGTTGTGTGGAATTG
TGAGCGGATAACAATTTCACACAGGAAACAGCTATGACCATGATTACGCCAAGCGCGCAATTAACCCTCA
CTAAAGGGAACAAAAGCTGGAGCTGCAAGC
Features (pLannotate 1.2.2; 31 found; start..end, strand, type, name):
      5..231     +  promoter       RSV promoter: Rous sarcoma virus enhancer/promoter
    232..412     +  LTR            5' LTR (truncated): truncated 5' long terminal repeat (LTR) from HIV-1
    459..584     +  misc_feature   HIV-1 Ψ: packaging signal of human immunodeficiency virus type 1
    568..931     +  CDS            HIV-1 gag (fragment): gag protein from human immunodeficiency virus 1; gag
   1077..1310    +  misc_feature   RRE: The Rev response element (RRE) of HIV-1 allows for Rev-dependent mRNA export from the nucleus to the cytoplasm.
   1687..1713    +  CDS            Rev (fragment): human immunodeficiency virus 1 (HIV-1) Rev protein; rev; enhances nuclear export of unspliced and incompletely spliced viral mRNAs
   1720..1743    +  promoter       SV40 promoter (fragment): SV40 early promoter
   1744..1815    +  promoter       SV40 promoter (fragment): SV40 enhancer and early promoter
   1839..1974    +  rep_origin     SV40 ori: SV40 origin of replication
   2020..2616    +  CDS            PuroR (fragment): puromycin N-acetyltransferase; pac from Streptomyces; confers resistance to puromycin
   2665..2782    +  misc_feature   cPPT/CTS: central polypurine tract and central termination sequence of HIV-1
   2847..2913    +  CDS            small t antigen (fragment): SV40 (simian virus 40) small t antigen
   2920..4098    +  promoter       EF-1α promoter: strong constitutive promoter for human elongation factor EF-1α
   4115..4351    +  CDS            ZNF268 (fragment): ZN268_HUMAN - Experimental evidence at protein level: Swiss-Prot protein existence level 1. [Isoform 2]: Contributes to cervical carcinogenesis in part through the TNF-alpha-induced NF-kappa-B signaling pathway by interacting with the I-kappa-B-kinase (IKK) core complex. From Homo sapiens (Human).
   4345..4668    +  CDS            ZNF268 (fragment): ZN268_HUMAN - Experimental evidence at protein level: Swiss-Prot protein existence level 1. [Isoform 2]: Contributes to cervical carcinogenesis in part through the TNF-alpha-induced NF-kappa-B signaling pathway by interacting with the I-kappa-B-kinase (IKK) core complex. From Homo sapiens (Human).
   4726..5314    +  misc_feature   WPRE: woodchuck hepatitis virus posttranscriptional regulatory element
   5365..5384    +  misc_feature   cPPT/CTS (fragment): central polypurine tract and central termination sequence of HIV-1
   5386..5619    +  LTR            3' LTR (ΔU3): self-inactivating 3' long terminal repeat (LTR) from HIV-1
   5697..5818    +  polyA_signal   SV40 poly(A) signal: SV40 polyadenylation signal
   5858..5993    +  rep_origin     SV40 ori: SV40 origin of replication
   6014..6032    -  promoter       T7 promoter: promoter for bacteriophage T7 RNA polymerase
   6040..6195    +  CDS            lacZα (fragment): LacZα fragment of β-galactosidase; lacZ fragment
   6200..6628    +  rep_origin     f1 ori (sequence partly withheld): f1 bacteriophage origin of replication; arrow indicates direction of (+) strand synthesis
   6681..6785    +  promoter       AmpR promoter: bla
   6786..7646    +  CDS            AmpR: β-lactamase; bla; confers resistance to ampicillin, carbenicillin, and related antibiotics
   7817..8405    +  rep_origin     ori: high-copy-number ColE1/pMB1/pBR322/pUC origin of replication
   8588..8680    +  CDS            lacI (fragment): lac repressor; lacI; The lac repressor binds to the lac operator to inhibit transcription in E. coli. This inhibition can be relieved by adding lactose or isopropyl-β-D-thiogalactopyranoside (IPTG).
   8693..8714    +  protein_bind   CAP binding site: CAP binding activates transcription in the presence of cAMP. E. coli catabolite activator protein
   8729..8759    +  promoter       lac promoter: promoter for the E. coli lac operon
   8767..8783    +  protein_bind   lac operator: The lac repressor binds to the lac operator to inhibit transcription in E. coli. This inhibition can be relieved by adding lactose or isopropyl-β-D-thiogalactopyranoside (IPTG). lac repressor encoded by lacI
   8828..8846    +  promoter       T3 promoter: promoter for bacteriophage T3 RNA polymerase
