[The description below was written by a language model from this plasmid's Addgene catalogue record and pLannotate feature annotations shown in this document.]
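Description:
TFORF2417 is a lentiviral mammalian expression plasmid built on the pLX_TRC317 backbone. It belongs to a barcoded transcription factor ORF collection and carries a short isoform of human ZNF268 (also known as HZF3), a zinc finger protein. The recorded insert is about 600 bp, and the sequenced plasmid totals roughly 8.9 kb. In bacteria it is maintained by a high-copy ColE1/pUC-type origin with ampicillin selection through β-lactamase. An f1 origin and remnants of a lacZα/lac promoter cloning region flanked by T7 and T3 promoters are also present in the backbone. The depositor notes that the ORF was synthesized commercially and that the plasmid can recombine, a known issue with LTR-containing vectors.

The viral cassette has a third-generation, self-inactivating layout. An RSV promoter drives a truncated HIV-1 5' LTR, followed by the Ψ packaging signal with a partial gag sequence, the Rev response element for Rev-dependent nuclear export of the genomic RNA, a cPPT/CTS, and a ΔU3 3' LTR followed by an SV40 polyadenylation signal. Within this unit, an SV40 early promoter drives puromycin N-acetyltransferase for selection of transduced cells. A separate EF-1α promoter drives the ZNF268 ORF, which the annotation detects as two adjoining fragments, consistent with an alternative isoform. A WPRE downstream enhances transcript expression. The record states that each ORF in the collection is paired with a unique 24-bp barcode, although the barcode is not annotated in the feature table. The construct is intended for overexpressing ZNF268 in mammalian cells, particularly in pooled screens where the barcode identifies which transcription factor each cell received.
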