Addgene plasmid #142418: TFORF2417
Purpose: Lentiviral vector for overexpressing transcription factor ORFs with unique 24-bp barcodes. Barcodes facilitate identification of transcription factors in pooled screens.
Depositing lab: Feng Zhang. Depositing organization: Broad Institute. Publication: A transcription factor atlas of directed differentiation. Joung J, Ma S, Tay T, Geiger-Schuller KR, Kirchgatterer PC, Verdine VK, Guo B, Arias-Garcia MA, Allen WE, Singh A, Kuksenko O, Abudayyeh OO, Gootenberg JS, Fu Z, Macrae RK, Buenrostro JD, Regev A, Zhang F. Cell. 2023 Jan 5;186(1):209-229.e26. doi: 10.1016/j.cell.2022.11.026. PubMed 36608654.
Backbone
  Vector backbone: pLX_TRC317
  Backbone manufacturer: Broad Institute Genetic Perturbation Platform
  Backbone size w/o insert (bp): 8264
  Vector type: Mammalian Expression, Lentiviral
  Selectable markers: Puromycin
Growth in bacteria
  Bacterial resistance: Ampicillin, 100 μg/mL
  Growth temperature: 37°C
  Growth strain: NEB Stable
  Copy number: High Copy
Gene/Insert
  Gene/Insert name: ZNF268
  Species: H. sapiens (human)
  Insert size (bp): 605
  Entrez Gene: ZNF268 (a.k.a. HZF3)
  Promoter: EF1a
  Cloning method: Unknown
  Sequencing primers: 5′ GGGTGGAGACTGAAGTTAGGCCAG; 3′ CACATAGCGTAAAAGGAGCAACATAG
Terms and licenses: Academic/Nonprofit Terms; Industry Terms: Not Available to Industry
Depositor comments: NM_001165885,ENST00000541211 . The transcription factor ORF portion of this plasmid was synthesized by Genewiz. Please test multiple small colonies in case of plasmid recombination. To make this collection available in a timely manner, a portion of this collection was not fully sequenced by Addgene. If an Addgene verified full plasmid sequence is not available, please contact us prior to placing an order to request the full sequence.
How to cite: TFORF2417 was a gift from Feng Zhang (Addgene plasmid # 142418 ; http://n2t.net/addgene:142418 ; RRID:Addgene_142418)
