>Addgene plasmid #142418 | TFORF2417 | depositor partial sequence | sequence record 279392 | Insert
ACCGCCACCATGGCCACCAGGGTCCGGACAGCTTCTATTTGGGTCCCACCTCTCCAAGAACGAAACAGTT
CATGGGATAGGATCAGAAAGCTCCAAGGTCAGGAATCCATCTTGGGCCAAGGGACTCCTGGTCTGCAACC
TCTCCCTGGAACACCCAGGCAGAAGCAGAAGAGTCGCAGAATAGAGAAAGTCCTAGAGTGGCTGTTTATT
TCCCAAGAGCAGCCAAAAATCACCAAGTCCTGGGGTACCAACACACCAAACCTGATATCATCTTCAAGTT
GGAACAAGGAGAAGAGCTGTGTATGGTGCAGGCCCAAGTTCCAAATCAGACCTGTCCAAACACAGTCTGG
AAAATTGATGATCTTATGGATTGGCATCAGGAAAATAAAGACAAGCTGGGAAGTACGGCAAAAAGCTTTG
AATGCACTACATTTGGAAAACTATGTCTTCTTAGTACAAAGTATCTTTCAAGACAAAAACCTCATAAATG
TGGCACGCATGGAAAGAGTTTAGTAATGAACTAGTCCGTAACTTGAAAGTATTTCGATTTCTTGGCTTTA
TATATCTTGTGGAAAGGACGACTAGACTTGTAGTGGAATCCCTTG
