>Addgene plasmid #142418 | TFORF2417 | depositor partial sequence | sequence record 279393 | Barcode
CTAGACTTGTAGTGGAATCCCTTG
